Addgene plasmid #223700: pNMTMA_MBP-Cav1-His6
Purpose: To produce standard caveospheres (without the Z-domain), Parton Lab clone LDB
Depositing lab: Rob Parton. Depositing organization: University of Queensland, Institute for Molecular Bioscience. Publication: A Modular Encapsulation System for Precision Delivery of Proteins, Nucleic Acids, and Small Molecules. Luong TD, Martel N, Rae J, Lo HP, Lim YW, Wu Y, McMahon KA, Sun H, Fletcher NL, Thurecht KJ, Johnston APR, Ariotti N, Hall TE, Parton RG. ACS Nano. 2025 Dec 23;19(50):42079-42096. doi: 10.1021/acsnano.5c11452. Epub 2025 Dec 12. PubMed 41383130.
Backbone
  Vector backbone: pNMTMA
  Vector type: Bacterial Expression
Growth in bacteria
  Bacterial resistance: Ampicillin, 100 μg/mL
  Growth temperature: 37°C
  Growth strain: DH5alpha
  Copy number: Unknown
Gene/Insert
  Gene/Insert name: MBP-Cav1-His6
  Species: Synthetic
Terms and licenses: Academic/Nonprofit Terms; Industry Terms: Not Available to Industry
Depositor comments: Please visit https://doi.org/10.1101/2024.08.22.607124 for bioRxiv preprint.
How to cite: pNMTMA_MBP-Cav1-His6 was a gift from Rob Parton (Addgene plasmid # 223700 ; http://n2t.net/addgene:223700 ; RRID:Addgene_223700)
