[The description below was written by a language model from this plasmid's Addgene catalogue record and pLannotate feature annotations shown in this document.]
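Description:
pNMTMA_MBP-Cav1-His6 is a compact (about 4.4 kb) bacterial expression plasmid built on the pNMTMA backbone for producing a maltose-binding protein–caveolin-1 fusion in E. coli. It is maintained through a ColE1/pMB1-type origin and selected with ampicillin via the β-lactamase gene and its native promoter. A pBR322 bom region and only a short remnant of the rop gene are also annotated. The catalogue entry lists copy number as unknown.

The expression cassette is a standard T7 system: a T7 promoter followed by the phage gene 10 ribosome binding site drives a single open reading frame that ends upstream of a T7 terminator, so expression requires a host supplying T7 RNA polymerase. The reading frame begins with a signal-sequence-less MBP, which remains cytosolic and serves as a solubility and affinity partner. It continues through a linker containing two annotated TEV protease recognition sites, then the caveolin-1 coding sequence. The annotation tool matches this sequence best to the canine protein, although the record lists the insert as synthetic. A short C-terminal match annotated as a capTEV fragment most likely corresponds to the His6 tag named in the construct. A small fragment annotated as a T7 gene 10B-derived solubility tag lies between the tag and the terminator and is probably residual vector sequence.

According to the depositor, the plasmid is used to produce standard caveospheres, that is, the version lacking the Z-domain. The associated publication describes these as part of a modular encapsulation system for delivering proteins, nucleic acids and small molecules.
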