Features (pLannotate 1.2.2; 14 found; start..end, strand, type, name):
    100..202     +  promoter       AmpR promoter: bla
    209..1065    +  CDS            AmpR (fragment): β-lactamase; bla; confers resistance to ampicillin, carbenicillin, and related antibiotics
   1236..1824    +  rep_origin     ori: high-copy-number ColE1/pMB1/pBR322/pUC origin of replication
   2010..2149    -  misc_feature   bom: basis of mobility region from pBR322
   2251..2290    -  CDS            rop (fragment): Rop protein, which maintains plasmids at low copy number; rop
   2310..2328    +  promoter       T7 promoter: promoter for bacteriophage T7 RNA polymerase
   2402..2424    +  RBS            RBS: efficient ribosome binding site from bacteriophage T7 gene 10 (Olins and Rangwala, 1989)
   2432..3532    +  CDS            MBP: maltose binding protein from E. coli; malE (mutated); This version of the gene does not encode a signal sequence, so MBP will remain in the cytosol.
   3551..3571    +  CDS            TEV site: tobacco etch virus (TEV) protease recognition and cleavage site
   3593..3613    +  CDS            TEV site: tobacco etch virus (TEV) protease recognition and cleavage site
   3647..4180    +  CDS            CAV1: CAV1_CANLF - Also known as CAV. Experimental evidence at protein level: Swiss-Prot protein existence level 1. May act as a scaffolding protein within caveolar membranes. Forms a stable heterooligomeric complex with CAV2 that targets to lipid rafts and drives caveolae formation. Mediates the recruitment of CAVIN proteins (CAVIN1/2/3/4) to the caveolae (By similarity). Interacts directly with G-protein alpha subunits and can functionally regulate their activity (By similarity). Involved in the costimulatory signal essential for T-cell receptor (TCR)-mediated T-cell activation. Its binding to DPP
   4193..4210    +  CDS            capTEV™ (fragment): composite tag for in vivo biotinylation, TEV protease cleavage, and 6xHis tagging
   4286..4335    +  CDS            SET1 (fragment): solubility-enhancement tag derived from T7 phage gene 10B
   4343..4390    +  terminator     T7 terminator: transcription terminator for bacteriophage T7 RNA polymerase
>Addgene plasmid #223700 | pNMTMA_MBP-Cav1-His6 | addgene full sequence | sequence record 444802 | Addgene NGS Result
TGAAGACGAAAGGGCCTCGTGATACGCCTATTTTTATAGGTTAATGTCATGATAATAATGGTTTCTTAGA
CGTCAGGTGGCACTTTTCGGGGAAATGTGCGCGGAACCCCTATTTGTTTATTTTTCTAAATACATTCAAA
TATGTATCCGCTCATGAGACAATAACCCTGATAAATGCTTCAATAATATTGAAAAAGGAAGAGCATGCGT
ATTCAACATTTCCGTGTCGCCCTTATTCCCTTTTTTGCGGCATTTTGCCTTCCTGTTTTTGCTCACCCAG
AAACGCTGGTGAAAGTAAAAGATGCTGAAGATCAGTTGGGTGCACGAGTGGGTTACATCGAACTGGATCT
CAACAGCGGTAAGATCCTTGAGAGTTTTCGCCCCGAAGAACGTTTTCCAATGATGAGCACTTTTAAAGTT
CTGCTATGTGGCGCGGTATTATCCCGTGTTGACGCCGGGCAAGAGCAACTCGGTCGCCGCATACACTATT
CTCAGAATGACTTGGTTGAGTACTCACCAGTCACAGAAAAGCATCTTACGGATGGCATGACAGTAAGAGA
ATTATGCAGTGCTGCCATAACCATGAGTGATAACACTGCGGCCAACTTACTTCTGACAACGATCGGAGGA
CCGAAGGAGCTAACCGCTTTTTTGCACAACATGGGGGATCATGTAACTCGCCTTGATCGTTGGGAACCGG
AGCTGAATGAAGCCATACCAAACGACGAGCGTGACACCACGATGCCTGCAGCAATGGCAACAACGTTGCG
CAAACTATTAACTGGCGAACTACTTACTCTAGCTTCCCGGCAACAATTAATAGACTGGATGGAGGCGGAT
AAAGTTGCAGGACCACTTCTGCGCTCGGCCCTTCCGGCTGGCTGGTTTATTGCTGATAAATCTGGAGCCG
GTGAGCGTGGGTCTCGCGGTATCATTGCAGCACTGGGGCCAGATGGTAAGCCCTCCCGTATCGTAGTTAT
CTACACGACGGGGAGTCAGGCAACTATGGATGAACGAAATAGACAGATCGCTGAGATAGGTGCCTCACTG
ATTAAGCATTGGTAAATCGATGACCAAGTTTACTCATATATACTTTAGATTGATTTAAAACTTCATTTTT
AATTTAAAAGGATCTAGGTGAAGATCCTTTTTGATAATCTCATGACCAAAATCCCTTAACGTGAGTTTTC
GTTCCACTGAGCGTCAGACCCCGTAGAAAAGATCAAAGGATCTTCTTGAGATCCTTTTTTTCTGCGCGTA
ATCTGCTGCTTGCAAACAAAAAAACCACCGCTACCAGCGGTGGTTTGTTTGCCGGATCAAGAGCTACCAA
CTCTTTTTCCGAAGGTAACTGGCTTCAGCAGAGCGCAGATACCAAATACTGTCCTTCTAGTGTAGCCGTA
GTTAGGCCACCACTTCAAGAACTCTGTAGCACCGCCTACATACCTCGCTCTGCTAATCCTGTTACCAGTG
GCTGCTGCCAGTGGCGATAAGTCGTGTCTTACCGGGTTGGACTCAAGACGATAGTTACCGGATAAGGCGC
AGCGGTCGGGCTGAACGGGGGGTTCGTGCACACAGCCCAGCTTGGAGCGAACGACCTACACCGAACTGAG
ATACCTACAGCGTGAGCTATGAGAAAGCGCCACGCTTCCCGAAGGGAGAAAGGCGGACAGGTATCCGGTA
AGCGGCAGGGTCGGAACAGGAGAGCGCACGAGGGAGCTTCCAGGGGGAAACGCCTGGTATCTTTATAGTC
CTGTCGGGTTTCGCCACCTCTGACTTGAGCGTCGATTTTTGTGATGCTCGTCAGGGGGGCGGAGCCTATG
GAAAAACGCCAGCAACGCGGCCTTTTTACGGTTCCTGGCCTTTTGCTGGCCTTTTGCTCACATGTTCTTT
CCTGCGTTATCCCCTGATTCTGTGGATAACCGTATTACCGCCTTTGAGTGAGCTGATACCGCTCGCCGCA
GCCGAACGACCGAGCGCAGCGAGTCAGTGAGCGAGGAAGCGGAAGAGCGCCTGATGCGGTATTTTCTCCT
TACGCATCTGTGCGGTATTTCACACCGCAATGGTGCACTCTCAGTACAATCTGCTCTGATGCCGCATAGT
TAAGCCAGTATACACTCCGCTATCGCTACGTGACTGGGTCATGGCTGCGCCCCGACACCCGCCAACACCC
GCTGACGCGCCCTGACGGGCTTGTCTGCTCCCGGCATCCGCTTACAGACAAGCTGTGACCGTCTCCGGGA
GCTGCATGTGTCAGAGGTTTTCACCGTCATCACCGAAACGCGCGAGGCAGGATCTCGATCCCGCGAAATT
AATACGACTCACTATAGGGAGACCACAACGGTTTCCCTCTAGTGCCGGCTCCGGAGAGCTGCAATTGCAA
TTCGCTAGCTCTTGAAATAATTTTGTTTAACTTTAAGAAGGAGATATAAATATGAAAATCGAAGAAGGTA
AACTGGTAATCTGGATTAACGGCGATAAAGGCTATAACGGTCTCGCTGAAGTCGGTAAGAAATTCGAGAA
AGATACCGGAATTAAAGTCACCGTTGAGCATCCAGATAAACTGGAAGAGAAATTCCCACAGGTTGCGGCA
ACTGGCGATGGCCCTGACATTATCTTCTGGGCACACGACCGCTTTGGTGGCTACGCTCAATCTGGCCTGT
TGGCTGAAATCACCCCGGACAAAGCGTTCCAGGACAAGCTGTATCCGTTTACCTGGGATGCCGTACGTTA
CAACGGCAAGCTGATTGCTTACCCGATCGCTGTTGAAGCGTTATCGCTGATTTATAACAAAGATCTGCTG
CCGAACCCGCCAAAAACCTGGGAAGAGATCCCGGCGCTGGATAAAGAACTGAAAGCGAAAGGTAAGAGCG
CGCTGATGTTCAACCTGCAAGAACCGTACTTCACCTGGCCGCTGATTGCTGCTGACGGGGGTTATGCGTT
CAAGTATGAAAACGGCAAGTACGACATTAAAGACGTGGGCGTGGATAACGCTGGCGCGAAAGCGGGTCTG
ACCTTCCTGGTTGACCTGATTAAAAACAAACACATGAATGCAGACACCGATTACTCCATCGCAGAAGCTG
CCTTTAATAAAGGCGAAACAGCGATGACCATCAACGGCCCGTGGGCATGGTCCAACATCGACACCAGCAA
AGTGAATTATGGTGTAACGGTACTGCCGACCTTCAAGGGTCAACCATCCAAACCGTTCGTTGGCGTGCTG
AGCGCAGGTATTAACGCCGCCAGTCCGAACAAAGAGCTGGCAAAAGAGTTCCTCGAAAACTATCTGCTGA
CTGATGAAGGTCTGGAAGCGGTTAATAAAGACAAACCGCTGGGTGCCGTAGCGCTGAAGTCTTACGAGGA
AGAGTTGGCGAAAGATCCACGTATTGCCGCCACTATGGAAAACGCCCAGAAAGGTGAAATCATGCCGAAC
ATCCCGCAGATGTCCGCTTTCTGGTATGCCGTGCGTACTGCGGTGATCAACGCCGCCAGCGGTCGTCTGA
CTGTCGATGAAGCCCTGAAAGACGCGCAGACTGCAAGCTCTTCTGGTTCCGAAAACCTGTATTTCCAGGG
CTCCCATATGTCTTCTGGTTCCGAAAACCTGTATTTCCAGGGCTCCCATCCCATGGCTGATATCGGATCC
GAATTCATGTCTGGGGGCAAATACGTAGACTCCGAGGGGCACCTCTACACCGTTCCCATCCGGGAGCAGG
GCAACATCTACAAGCCCAACAACAAGGCCATGGCGGAGGAGATGAGCGAGAAGCAGGTGTACGACGCGCA
CACCAAGGAAATCGACCTGGTCAACCGCGACCCCAAGCATCTCAACGACGACGTGGTCAAGATTGATTTT
GAAGATGTGATTGCAGAACCAGAAGGAACACACAGTTTTGATGGCATCTGGAAGGCCAGCTTCACCACCT
TCACTGTGACAAAATACTGGTTTTACCGCTTGCTGTCTGCCCTCTTTGGCATCCCAATGGCACTCATATG
GGGCATTTACTTTGCCATTCTTTCTTTCCTGCACATCTGGGCAGTTGTGCCGTGCATTAAGAGTTTCCTG
ATTGAGATTCAGTGCATCAGCCGTGTCTATTCCATCTACGTCCACACCTTCTGTGACCCGTTCTTTGAGG
CTGTTGGCAAAATATTCAGCAATATCCGCATCAACATGCAGAAAGAAACAATCGAAGGTCGTCATCATCA
TCATCATCATTAAAATTCGAGCTCCGTCGACAAGCTTGCGGCCGCACTCGAGTCTAGATTGGTACCACGC
GTGCGCGCTGATCCGGCTGCTAACAAAGCCCGAAAGGAAGCTGAGTTGGCTGCTGCCACCGCTGAGCAAT
AACTAGCATAACCCCTTGGGGCCTCTAAACGGGTCTTGAGGGGTTTTTTGCTGAAAGGAGGAACTATAGC
CGGATAATTCT
